>Addgene plasmid #88796 | pDONR223-ZNF324B | depositor partial sequence | sequence record 172400 | insert
ATGACCTTCGAGGATGTGGCCGTGTACTTCTCCCAGGAGGAGTGGGGGCTCCTGGACACAGCGCAGAGGG
CCCTGTACCGCCACGTGATGCTGGAAAACTTCACACTTGTGACCTCACTTGGACTCTCTACCTCCCGACC
TCGTGTGGTCATTCAACTTGAGCGTGGCGAGGAGCCCTGGGTTCCCAGTGGAAAGGACATGACCCTGGCC
AGGAACACCTACGGGAGGCTCAACTCTGGTTCCTGGAGTTTGACAGAGGATAGAGATGTTTCTGGAGAAT
GGCCACGAGCTTTCCCAGATACCCCACCTGGGATGACTACTAGCGTCTTCCCAGTTGCCGATGCCTGCCA
CAGTGTAAAAAGCCTGCAGCGACAACCGGGTGCCTCCCCATCTCAGGAGAGAAAACCCACGGGGGTGTCG
GTGATCTACTGGGAGAGGCTCCTGCTAGGCTCGCGCAGTGACCAGGCCAGCATCAGCCTGCGACTGACCT
CCCCACTCAGGCCCCCCAAGAGCAGCCGGCCCAGGGAAAAGACCTTCACAGAGTACCGGGTGCCTGGGAG
GCAGCCCAGGACGCCTGAGCGGCAGAAGCCATGTGCACAGGAGGTCCCTGGGAGAGCCTTCGGGAATGCC
TCGGACCTGAAGGCCGCCAGTGGTGGCAGGGATCGCAGAATGGGCGCAGCTTGGCAGGAGCCTCATAGAC
TCCTCGGTGGCCAGGAGCCCTCGACCTGGGACGAGCTGGGCGAGGCTCTTCACGCTGGGGAGAAGTCCTT
CGAATGCAGGGCGTGCAGCAAAGTGTTCGTGAAGAGCTCCGACCTCCTCAAGCACCTACGCACCCACACC
GGGGAGCGGCCCTACGAGTGCACCCAGTGCGGCAAGGCCTTCAGCCAGACGTCGCACTTGACGCAGCACC
AGCGCATCCACAGCGGCGAGACGCCCTACGCGTGCCCCGTGTGCGGCAAGGCCTTCCGGCATAGCTCCTC
GCTGGTGCGGCACCAGCGCATCCACACGGCCGAGAAGTCCTTCCGCTGCTCCGAGTGCGGCAAGGCCTTC
AGCCACGGCTCCAACCTCAGCCAGCACCGCAAGATCCACGCGGGTGGGCGTCCTTATGCTTGCGCACAGT
GTGGCCGCCGCTTCTGCCGCAACTCGCACCTGATCCAGCACGAGCGTACGCACACAGGCGAGAAGCCCTT
CGTATGCGCGCTCTGCGGTGCTGCCTTCAGCCAGGGCTCCTCGCTCTTTTTGCACCAGCGCGTGCACACA
GGCGAGAAGCCCTTCGCCTGCGCCCAGTGCGGCCGCTCCTTTAGCCGCAGCTCCAACCTCACCCAGCACC
AGCTCCTGCACACGGGCGAGCGGCCCTTCCGCTGCGTGGACTGTGGCAAGGGTTTCGCCAAGGGCGCCGT
GCTGCTCAGCCACCGGCGCATTCACACGGGCGAGAAGCCCTTCGTGTGCACGCAGTGTGGCCGCGCCTTC
CGTGAGCGCCCTGCCCTCTTGCACCACCAGAGGATCCACACCACAGAGAAGACCAATGCCGCAGCACCAG
ACTGCACCCCGGGGCCAGGTTTCCTTCAGGGACATCATCGGAAGGTGCGCCGGGGAGGGAAGCCAAGCCC
AGTCCTGAAGCCAGCGAAGGTCTGA
