[The description below was written by a language model from this plasmid's Addgene catalogue record.]
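Description:
pDONR223-ZNF324B is a Gateway donor-backbone plasmid carrying the open reading frame of the human zinc finger transcription factor ZNF324B (also known as FLJ45850). It is built on the Invitrogen pDONR223 backbone, listed at about 3 kb without insert, and the ZNF324B insert is recorded as 1635 bp. The plasmid is maintained at high copy in E. coli and selected with spectinomycin. No feature table accompanies the record, so the origin of replication and the exact recombination sites flanking the insert are not stated. As a product of Gateway cloning into a pDONR vector, the ORF would normally sit between att sites that allow its recombinational transfer into destination vectors. M13 forward and reverse primer sites on either side of the insert are listed for sequencing.

The construct is a cloning intermediate, not an expression plasmid. The record lists no promoter driving ZNF324B, and no tags or reporters. The one noted modification is removal of the last nucleotide of the stop codon, which opens the reading frame at the 3′ end. After transfer into a suitable destination vector, the protein can therefore be expressed as a C-terminal fusion with whatever tag or domain that vector supplies.

The plasmid belongs to the Human TFome Collection, a comprehensive library of human transcription factors assembled for cell fate engineering, and the depositor notes that it comes from the ORFeome-derived subset of that collection. Its typical use is as a source clone for moving ZNF324B into expression vectors for overexpression or screening studies.
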