Addgene plasmid #88796: pDONR223-ZNF324B
Purpose: Donor Vector containing ZNF324B transcription factor, part of the Human TFome Collection
Depositing lab: Marc Vidal. Depositing organization: Dana-Farber Cancer Institute. Publication: A comprehensive library of human transcription factors for cell fate engineering. Ng AHM, Khoshakhlagh P, Rojo Arias JE, Pasquini G, Wang K, Swiersy A, Shipman SL, Appleton E, Kiaee K, Kohman RE, Vernet A, Dysart M, Leeper K, Saylor W, Huang JY, Graveline A, Taipale J, Hill DE, Vidal M, Melero-Martin JM, Busskamp V, Church GM. Nat Biotechnol. 2021 Apr;39(4):510-519. doi: 10.1038/s41587-020-0742-6. Epub 2020 Nov 30. PubMed 33257861.
Backbone
  Vector backbone: pDONR223
  Backbone manufacturer: Invitrogen
  Backbone size w/o insert (bp): 3000
  Vector type: Gateway Donor Vector
Growth in bacteria
  Bacterial resistance: Spectinomycin, 50 μg/mL
  Growth temperature: 37°C
  Growth strain: DH5alpha
  Copy number: High Copy
Gene/Insert
  Gene/Insert name: ZNF324B
  Species: H. sapiens (human)
  Insert size (bp): 1635
  Mutation: Last nucleotide of stop codon removed to allow for Gateway C-terminal fusions
  Entrez Gene: ZNF324B (a.k.a. FLJ45850)
  Cloning method: Gateway Cloning
  Sequencing primers: 5′ M13F(-21); 3′ M13R
Terms and licenses: Academic/Nonprofit Terms; Industry Terms: Not Available to Industry
Depositor comments: Represents the ORFeome subset of the TFome
How to cite: pDONR223-ZNF324B was a gift from Marc Vidal (Addgene plasmid # 88796 ; http://n2t.net/addgene:88796 ; RRID:Addgene_88796)
